>Addgene plasmid #14044 | pCMV5 Flag-Smad1 | addgene full sequence | sequence record 152151 | Addgene NGS results
GTGCTGCAAGGCGATTAAGTTGGGTAACGCCAGGGTTTTCCCAGTCACGACGTTGTAAAACGACGGCCAG
TGCCAAGCTGATCTATACATTGAATCAATATTGGCAATTAGCCATATTAGTCATTGGTTATATAGCATAA
ATCAATATTGGCTATTGGCCATTGCATACGTTGTATCTATATCATAATATGTACATTTATATTGGCTCAT
GTCCAATATGACCGCCATGTTGACATTGATTATTGACTAGTTATTAATAGTAATCAATTACGGGGTCATT
AGTTCATAGCCCATATATGGAGTTCCGCGTTACATAACTTACGGTAAATGGCCCGCCTGGCTGACCGCCC
AACGACCCCCGCCCATTGACGTCAATAATGACGTATGTTCCCATAGTAACGCCAATAGGGACTTTCCATT
GACGTCAATGGGTGGAGTATTTACGGTAAACTGCCCACTTGGCAGTACATCAAGTGTATCATATGCCAAG
TCCGCCCCCTATTGACGTCAATGACGGTAAATGGCCCGCCTGGCATTATGCCCAGTACATGACCTTACGG
GACTTTCCTACTTGGCAGTACATCTACGTATTAGTCATCGCTATTACCATGGTGATGCGGTTTTGGCAGT
ACACCAATGGGCGTGGATAGCGGTTTGACTCACGGGGATTTCCAAGTCTCCACCCCATTGACGTCAATGG
GAGTTTGTTTTGGCACCAAAATCAACGGGACTTTCCAAAATGTCGTAATAACCCCGCCCCGTTGACGCAA
ATGGGCGGTAGGCGTGTACGGTGGGAGGTCTATATAAGCAGAGCTCGTTTAGTGAACCGTCAGAATTCAG
ATCTGGTACCACGCGTATCGATAAGCTTACCATGGACTACAAGGACGACGATGACAAGAATGTGACAAGT
TTATTTTCCTTTACAAGTCCAGCTGTGAAGAGACTTCTTGGGTGGAAACAGGGCGATGAAGAAGAAAAAT
GGGCAGAGAAAGCTGTTGATGCTTTGGTGAAAAAACTGAAGAAAAAGAAAGGTGCCATGGAGGAACTGGA
AAAGGCCTTGAGCTGCCCAGGGCAACCGAGTAACTGTGTCACCATTCCCCGCTCTCTGGATGGCAGGCTG
CAAGTCTCCCACCGGAAGGGACTGCCTCATGTCATTTACTGCCGTGTGTGGCGCTGGCCCGATCTTCAGA
GCCACCATGAACTAAAACCACTGGAATGCTGTGAGTTTCCTTTTGGTTCCAAGCAGAAGGAGGTCTGCAT
CAATCCCTACCACTATAAGAGAGTAGAAAGCCCTGTACTTCCTCCTGTGCTGGTTCCAAGACACAGCGAA
TATAATCCTCAGCACAGCCTCTTAGCTCAGTTCCGTAACTTAGGACAAAATGAGCCTCACATGCCACTCA
ACGCCACTTTTCCAGATTCTTTCCAGCAACCCAACAGCCACCCGTTTCCTCACTCTCCCAATAGCAGTTA
CCCAAACTCTCCTGGGAGCAGCAGCAGCACCTACCCTCACTCTCCCACCAGCTCAGACCCAGGAAGCCCT
TTCCAGATGCCAGCTGATACGCCCCCACCTGCTTACCTGCCTCCTGAAGACCCCATGACCCAGGATGGCT
CTCAGCCGATGGACACAAACATGATGGCGCCTCCCCTGCCCTCAGAAATCAACAGAGGAGATGTTCAGGC
GGTTGCTTATGAGGAACCAAAACACTGGTGCTCTATTGTCTACTATGAGCTCAACAATCGTGTGGGTGAA
GCGTTCCATGCCTCCTCCACAAGTGTGTTGGTGGATGGTTTCACTGATCCTTCCAACAATAAGAACCGTT
TCTGCCTTGGGCTGCTCTCCAATGTTAACCGGAATTCCACTATTGAAAACACCAGGCGGCATATTGGAAA
AGGAGTTCATCTTTATTATGTTGGAGGGGAGGTGTATGCCGAATGCCTTAGTGACAGTAGCATCTTTGTG
CAAAGTCGGAACTGCAACTACCATCATGGATTTCATCCTACTACTGTTTGCAAGATCCCTAGTGGGTGTA
GTCTGAAAATTTTTAACAACCAAGAATTTGCTCAGTTATTGGCACAGTCTGTGAACCATGGATTTGAGAC
AGTCTATGAGCTTACAAAAATGTGTACTATACGTATGAGCTTTGTGAAGGGCTGGGGAGCAGAATACCAC
CGCCAGGATGTTACTAGCACCCCCTGCTGGATTGAGATACATCTGCACGGCCCCCTCCAGTGGCTGGATA
AAGTTCTTACTCAAATGGGTTCACCTCATAATCCTATTTCATCTGTATCTTAAATGGCCCCAGGCATCTG
CCTCTGGAAAACTATTGAGCCTTGCATGTACTTGAAGGATGGATGAGTCAGACACGATTGAGAACTGACA
AAGGAGCCTTGATAATACTTGACCTCTGTGACCAACTGTTGGATTCAGAAATTTAAACAAAAAAAAAAAA
AAAAAAAGGGCGGCCGCAAGCTTGCATGCCTGCAGGTCGACTCTAGAGGATCCCGGGTGGCATCCCTGTG
ACCCCTCCCCAGTGCCTCTCCTGGCCCTGGAAGTTGCCACTCCAGTGCCCACCAGCCTTGTCCTAATAAA
ATTAAGTTGCATCATTTTGTCTGACTAGGTGTCCTTCTATAATATTATGGGGTGGAGGGGGGTGGTATGG
AGCAAGGGGCAAGTTGGGAAGACAACCTGTAGGGCCTGCGGGGTCTATTGGGAACCAAGCTGGAGTGCAG
TGGCACAATCTTGGCTCACTGCAATCTCCGCCTCCTGGGTTCAAGCGATTCTCCTGCCTCAGCCTCCCGA
GTTGTTGGGATTCCAGGCATGCATGACCAGGCTCAGCTAATTTTTGTTTTTTTGGTAGAGACGGGGTTTC
ACCATATTGGCCAGGCTGGTCTCCAACTCCTAATCTCAGGTGATCTACCCACCTTGGCCTCCCAAATTGC
TGGGATTACAGGCGTGAACCACTGCTCCCTTCCCTGTCCTTCTGATTTTAAAATAACTATACCAGCAGGA
GGACGTCCAGACACAGCATAGGCTACCTGGCCATGCCCAACCGGTGGGACATTTGAGTTGCTTGCTTGGC
ACTGTCCTCTCATGCGTTGGGTCCACTCAGTAGATGCCTGTTGAATTGGGTACGCGGCCAGCTTGGCTGT
GGAATGTGTGTCAGTTAGGGTGTGGAAAGTCCCCAGGCTCCCCAGCAGGCAGAAGTATGCAAAGCATGCA
TCTCAATTAGTCAGCAACCAGGTGTGGAAAGTCCCCAGGCTCCCCAGCAGGCAGAAGTATGCAAAGCATG
CATCTCAATTAGTCAGCAACCATAGTCCCGCCCCTAACTCCGCCCATCCCGCCCCTAACTCCGCCCAGTT
CCGCCCATTCTCCGCCCCATGGCTGACTAATTTTTTTTATTTATGCAGAGGCCGAGGCCGCCTCGGCCTC
TGAGCTATTCCAGAAGTAGTGAGGAGGCTTTTTTGGAGGCCTAGGCTTTTGCAAAAAGCTCCTCGAGGAA
CTGAAAAACCAGAAAGTTAATTCCCTATAGTGAGTCGTATTAAATTCGTAATCATGTCATAGCTGTTTCC
TGTGTGAAATTGTTATCCGCTCACAATTCCACACAACATACGAGCCGGAAGCATAAAGTGTAAAGCCTGG
GGTGCCTAATGAGTGAGCTAACTCACATTAATTGCGTTGCGCTCACTGCCCGCTTTCCAGTCGGGAAACC
TGTCGTGCCAGCTGCATTAATGAATCGGCCAACGCGCGGGGAGAGGCGGTTTGCGTATTGGGCGCTCTTC
CGCTTCCTCGCTCACTGACTCGCTGCGCTCGGTCGTTCGGCTGCGGCGAGCGGTATCAGCTCACTCAAAG
GCGGTAATACGGTTATCCACAGAATCAGGGGATAACGCAGGAAAGAACATGTGAGCAAAAGGCCAGCAAA
AGGCCAGGAACCGTAAAAAGGCCGCGTTGCTGGCGTTTTTCCATAGGCTCCGCCCCCCTGACGAGCATCA
CAAAAATCGACGCTCAAGTCAGAGGTGGCGAAACCCGACAGGACTATAAAGATACCAGGCGTTTCCCCCT
GGAAGCTCCCTCGTGCGCTCTCCTGTTCCGACCCTGCCGCTTACCGGATACCTGTCCGCCTTTCTCCCTT
CGGGAAGCGTGGCGCTTTCTCATAGCTCACGCTGTAGGTATCTCAGTTCGGTGTAGGTCGTTCGCTCCAA
GCTGGGCTGTGTGCACGAACCCCCCGTTCAGCCCGACCGCTGCGCCTTATCCGGTAACTATCGTCTTGAG
TCCAACCCGGTAAGACACGACTTATCGCCACTGGCAGCAGCCACTGGTAACAGGATTAGCAGAGCGAGGT
ATGTAGGCGGTGCTACAGAGTTCTTGAAGTGGTGGCCTAACTACGGCTACACTAGAAGAACAGTATTTGG
TATCTGCGCTCTGCTGAAGCCAGTTACCTTCGGAAAAAGAGTTGGTAGCTCTTGATCCGGCAAACAAACC
ACCGCTGGTAGCGGTGGTTTTTTTGTTTGCAAGCAGCAGATTACGCGCAGAAAAAAAGGATCTCAAGAAG
ATCCTTTGATCTTTTCTACGGGGTCTGACGCTCAGTGGAACGAAAACTCACGTTAAGGGATTTTGGTCAT
GAGATTATCAAAAAGGATCTTCACCTAGATCCTTTTAAATTAAAAATGAAGTTTTAAATCAATCTAAAGT
ATATATGAGTAAACTTGGTCTGACAGTTACCAATGCTTAATCAGTGAGGCACCTATCTCAGCGATCTGTC
TATTTCGTTCATCCATAGTTGCCTGACTCCCCGTCGTGTAGATAACTACGATACGGGAGGGCTTACCATC
TGGCCCCAGTGCTGCAATGATACCGCGAGACCCACGCTCACCGGCTCCAGATTTATCAGCAATAAACCAG
CCAGCCGGAAGGGCCGAGCGCAGAAGTGGTCCTGCAACTTTATCCGCCTCCATCCAGTCTATTAATTGTT
GCCGGGAAGCTAGAGTAAGTAGTTCGCCAGTTAATAGTTTGCGCAACGTTGTTGCCATTGCTACAGGCAT
CGTGGTGTCACGCTCGTCGTTTGGTATGGCTTCATTCAGCTCCGGTTCCCAACGATCAAGGCGAGTTACA
TGATCCCCCATGTTGTGCAAAAAAGCGGTTAGCTCCTTCGGTCCTCCGATCGTTGTCAGAAGTAAGTTGG
CCGCAGTGTTATCACTCATGGTTATGGCAGCACTGCATAATTCTCTTACTGTCATGCCATCCGTAAGATG
CTTTTCTGTGACTGGTGAGTACTCAACCAAGTCATTCTGAGAATAGTGTATGCGGCGACCGAGTTGCTCT
TGCCCGGCGTCAATACGGGATAATACCGCGCCACATAGCAGAACTTTAAAAGTGCTCATCATTGGAAAAC
GTTCTTCGGGGCGAAAACTCTCAAGGATCTTACCGCTGTTGAGATCCAGTTCGATGTAACCCACTCGTGC
ACCCAACTGATCTTCAGCATCTTTTACTTTCACCAGCGTTTCTGGGTGAGCAAAAACAGGAAGGCAAAAT
GCCGCAAAAAAGGGAATAAGGGCGACACGGAAATGTTGAATACTCATACTCTTCCTTTTTCAATATTATT
GAAGCATTTATCAGGGTTATTGTCTCATGAGCGGATACATATTTGAATGTATTTAGAAAAATAAACAAAT
AGGGGTTCCGCGCACATTTCCCCGAAAAGTGCCACCTG
[124 nt withheld, positions 5709-5832]
C
[91 nt withheld, positions 5834-5924]
A
[49 nt withheld, positions 5926-5974]
CCTTTGACGTTGGAGTCCACGTTCTTT
[37 nt withheld, positions 6002-6038]
ACCCTATCTCGGTCTATTCTTTTGATTTATAAGGGATTTTGCCGATTTCGGCCTATTGGTTAAAAAATGA
GCTGATTTAACAAAAATTTAACGCGAATTTTAACAAAATATTAACGCTTACAATTTCCATTCGCCATTCA
GGCTGCGCAACTGTTGGGAAGGGCGATCGGTGCGGGCCTCTTCGCTATTACGCCAGCTGGCGAAAGGGGG
AT
Features (pLannotate 1.2.2; 17 found; start..end, strand, type, name):
    232..611     +  enhancer       CMV enhancer: human cytomegalovirus immediate early enhancer
    613..812     +  promoter       CMV promoter: human cytomegalovirus (CMV) immediate early promoter
    878..898     +  CDS            FLAG (fragment): FLAG® epitope tag, followed by an enterokinase cleavage site
    899..2290    +  CDS            SMAD1: SMAD1_HUMAN - Also known as BSP1, MADH1, MADR1. Experimental evidence at protein level: Swiss-Prot protein existence level 1. Transcriptional modulator activated by BMP (bone morphogenetic proteins) type 1 receptor kinase. SMAD1 is a receptor- regulated SMAD (R-SMAD). SMAD1/OAZ1/PSMB4 complex mediates the degradation of the CREBBP/EP300 repressor SNIP1. May act synergistically with SMAD4 and YY1 in bone morphogenetic protein (BMP)- mediated cardiac-specific gene expression. From Homo sapiens (Human).
   2468..2504    -  misc_feature   MCS (fragment): pUC18/19 multiple cloning site
   2505..3127    +  polyA_signal   hGH poly(A) signal: human growth hormone polyadenylation signal
   3156..3485    +  promoter       SV40 promoter: SV40 enhancer and early promoter
   3524..3542    -  promoter       T7 promoter: promoter for bacteriophage T7 RNA polymerase
   3580..3596    -  protein_bind   lac operator: The lac repressor binds to the lac operator to inhibit transcription in E. coli. This inhibition can be relieved by adding lactose or isopropyl-β-D-thiogalactopyranoside (IPTG). lac repressor encoded by lacI
   3604..3634    -  promoter       lac promoter: promoter for the E. coli lac operon
   3649..3670    -  protein_bind   CAP binding site: CAP binding activates transcription in the presence of cAMP. E. coli catabolite activator protein
   3683..3775    -  CDS            lacI (fragment): lac repressor; lacI; The lac repressor binds to the lac operator to inhibit transcription in E. coli. This inhibition can be relieved by adding lactose or isopropyl-β-D-thiogalactopyranoside (IPTG).
   3958..4546    -  rep_origin     ori: high-copy-number ColE1/pMB1/pBR322/pUC origin of replication
   4717..5577    -  CDS            AmpR: β-lactamase; bla; confers resistance to ampicillin, carbenicillin, and related antibiotics
   5578..5682    -  promoter       AmpR promoter: bla
   5709..6137    +  rep_origin     f1 ori (sequence partly withheld): f1 bacteriophage origin of replication; arrow indicates direction of (+) strand synthesis
   6168..72      -  CDS            lacZα (fragment) (across the origin): LacZα fragment of β-galactosidase; lacZ fragment
