[The description below was written by a language model from this plasmid's Addgene catalogue record and pLannotate feature annotations shown in this document.]
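Description:
pCMV5 Flag-Smad1 is a mammalian expression plasmid built on the pCMV5 backbone (about 4.7 kb) carrying a roughly 1.6 kb human SMAD1 insert, for a sequenced total of 6,250 nt. It is maintained in E. coli through a high-copy ColE1/pUC-type origin and selected with ampicillin via the β-lactamase gene and its own promoter. An f1 phage origin is also present, which in principle permits single-stranded DNA production. The remaining bacterial elements (lac promoter and operator, CAP site, fragments of lacI and lacZα, a T7 promoter) are cloning-vector remnants with no evident role in the payload. No mammalian selection marker is annotated. The SV40 enhancer/early promoter region downstream of the expression cassette is not followed by an annotated drug-resistance gene, so the plasmid appears suited mainly to transient transfection.

The expression cassette consists of the human cytomegalovirus immediate-early enhancer and promoter driving a FLAG epitope fused in frame to the N terminus of the SMAD1 coding sequence, cloned between HindIII and BamHI sites that remain intact. Transcripts are terminated and polyadenylated by the human growth hormone poly(A) signal. SMAD1 is a receptor-regulated SMAD that is activated by BMP type I receptor kinases and acts as a transcriptional modulator. The FLAG tag allows the overexpressed protein to be detected or immunoprecipitated with anti-FLAG antibodies. In line with the associated publication on a human Mad protein acting as a BMP-regulated transcriptional activator, the construct is typically used to overexpress tagged Smad1 in cultured mammalian cells for studies of BMP signalling.
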