Addgene plasmid #14044: pCMV5 Flag-Smad1
Depositing lab: Joan Massague. Depositing organization: Memorial Sloan-Kettering Cancer Center. Publication: A human Mad protein acting as a BMP-regulated transcriptional activator. Liu F, Hata A, Baker JC, Doody J, Carcamo J, Harland RM, Massague J. Nature. 1996 Jun 13. 381(6583):620-3. 10.1038/381620a0 PubMed 8637600.
Backbone
  Vector backbone: pCMV5
  Backbone size w/o insert (bp): 4700
  Vector type: Mammalian Expression
Growth in bacteria
  Bacterial resistance: Ampicillin, 100 μg/mL
  Growth temperature: 37°C
  Growth strain: DH5alpha
  Copy number: High Copy
Gene/Insert
  Gene/Insert name: Smad1
  Species: H. sapiens (human)
  Insert size (bp): 1600
  Entrez Gene: SMAD1 (a.k.a. BSP-1, BSP1, JV4-1, JV41, MADH1, MADR1)
  Tag / fusion protein: Flag (N terminal on insert)
  Cloning method: Restriction Enzyme; 5′ cloning site HindIII (not destroyed); 3′ cloning site BamHI (not destroyed)
  Sequencing primers: 5′ CMV Forward
Terms and licenses: Academic/Nonprofit Terms; Industry Terms: Not Available to Industry
Depositor comments: See author's map for more information.
How to cite: pCMV5 Flag-Smad1 was a gift from Joan Massague (Addgene plasmid # 14044 ; http://n2t.net/addgene:14044 ; RRID:Addgene_14044)
