>Addgene plasmid #14044 | pCMV5 Flag-Smad1 | addgene partial sequence | sequence record 21499 | CMV-F 5'-CGCAAATGGGCGGTAGGCGTG-3'
AGCTCGTTTAGTGACCGTCAGAATTCAGATCTGGTACCACGCGTATCGATAAGCTTACCATGGACTACAA
GGACGACGATGACAAGAATGTGACAAGTTTATTTTCCTTTACAAGTCCAGCTGTGAAGAGACTTCTTGGG
TGGAAACAGGGCGATGAAGAAGAAAAATGGGCAGAGAAAGCTGTTGATGCTTTGGTGAAAAAACTGAAGA
AAAAGAAAGGTGCCATGGAGGAACTGGAAAAGGCCTTGAGCTGCCCAGGGCAACCGAGTAACTGTGTCAC
CATTCCCCGCTCTCTGGATGGCAGGCTGCAAGTCTCCCACCGGAAGGGACTGCCTCATGTCATTTACTGC
CGTGTGTGGCGCTGGCCCGATCTTCAGAGCCACCATGAACTAAAACCACTGGAATGCTGTGAGTTTCCTT
TTGGTTCCAAGCAGAAGGAGGTCTGCATCAATCCCTACCACTATAAGAGAGTAGAAAGCCCTGTACTTCC
TCCTGTGCTGGTTCCAAGACACAGCGAATATAATCCTCAGCACAGCCTCTTAGCTCAGTTCCGTAACTTA
GGACAAAATGAGCCTCACATGCCACTCAACGCCACTTTTCCAGATTCTTTCCAGCAACCCAACAGCCACC
CGTTTCCTCACTCTCCCAATAGCAGTTACCCAAACTCTCCTGGGAGCAGCAGCAGCACCTACCCTCACTC
TCCCACCAGCTC
